Addgene plasmid #229448: sgTAZ-R-1
Purpose: knockout of WWTR1 (TAZ)
Depositing lab: Christopher Vakoc. Depositing organization: Cold Spring Harbor Laboratory. Publication: MARK2/MARK3 kinases are catalytic co-dependencies of YAP/TAZ in human cancer. Klingbeil O, Skopelitis D, Tonelli C, Yoshimoto T, Alpsoy A, Panepinto MC, Minicozzi F, Merrill JR, Cafiero AM, Aggarwal D, Russo S, Ha T, Demerdash OE, Wee TL, Spector DL, Lyons SK, Tuveson DA, Cifani P, Vakoc CR. Cancer Discov. 2024 Jul 26. doi: 10.1158/2159-8290.CD-23-1529. PubMed 39058094.
Backbone
  Vector backbone: LentiVi
  Vector type: Mammalian Expression, Lentiviral, CRISPR
  Selectable markers: Blasticidin ; GFP-P2A-BlastR
Growth in bacteria
  Bacterial resistance: Ampicillin, 100 μg/mL
  Growth temperature: 37°C
  Growth strain: NEB Stable
  Copy number: High Copy
Gene/Insert
  Gene/Insert name: sgTAZ-R-1
  gRNA/shRNA sequence: CCGGCGCCGAGCCGGACTTC;ATCCGAAGCCTAGCTCGTGG
  Species: H. sapiens (human)
  Entrez Gene: WWTR1 (a.k.a. TAZ)
  Promoter: hU6;bU6;EFS
  Cloning method: Gibson Cloning
Terms and licenses: Academic/Nonprofit Terms; Industry Terms: Not Available to Industry
How to cite: sgTAZ-R-1 was a gift from Christopher Vakoc (Addgene plasmid # 229448 ; http://n2t.net/addgene:229448 ; RRID:Addgene_229448)
