[The description below was written by a language model from this plasmid's Addgene catalogue record and pLannotate feature annotations shown in this document.]
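Description:
sgTAZ-R-1 is an 8.4 kb lentiviral CRISPR guide vector built on the LentiVi backbone and designed to knock out human WWTR1 (TAZ). It carries two guide RNAs against this gene. According to the catalogue entry they are driven by separate RNA polymerase III promoters, a human U6 and a bovine U6. The feature table annotates only the human U6 promoter, but it shows two successive S. pyogenes tracrRNA scaffold fragments, which fits a tandem dual-sgRNA arrangement with the second, unannotated promoter lying between them. No Cas9 coding sequence is annotated, so the nuclease must be supplied separately, for example by a Cas9-expressing cell line.

Downstream of the guide cassettes and a cPPT/CTS element, the EF-1α core (EFS) promoter drives EGFP linked to a blasticidin S deaminase gene through a P2A peptide. Transduced cells can therefore be tracked by green fluorescence and selected with blasticidin from a single transcript, whose expression is enhanced by a WPRE. The viral framework is third-generation and self-inactivating: an RSV promoter fused to a truncated HIV-1 5' LTR, the Ψ packaging signal with a gag fragment, the RRE, and a ΔU3 3' LTR followed by an SV40 polyadenylation signal. Packaging functions have to be provided in trans.

In bacteria, the plasmid replicates from a high-copy ColE1/pUC-type origin and is selected with ampicillin. It also retains f1 and SV40 origins and lac-region remnants from its cloning backbone. The associated study concerns MARK2/MARK3 kinase dependencies of YAP/TAZ in human cancer, and this construct serves for TAZ loss-of-function experiments in human cells.
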