Features (pLannotate 1.2.2; 29 found; start..end, strand, type, name):
      5..231     +  promoter       RSV promoter: Rous sarcoma virus enhancer/promoter
    232..412     +  LTR            5' LTR (truncated): truncated 5' long terminal repeat (LTR) from HIV-1
    459..584     +  misc_feature   HIV-1 Ψ: packaging signal of human immunodeficiency virus type 1
    568..931     +  CDS            HIV-1 gag (fragment): gag protein from human immunodeficiency virus 1; gag
   1077..1310    +  misc_feature   RRE: The Rev response element (RRE) of HIV-1 allows for Rev-dependent mRNA export from the nucleus to the cytoplasm.
   1687..1713    +  CDS            Rev (fragment): human immunodeficiency virus 1 (HIV-1) Rev protein; rev; enhances nuclear export of unspliced and incompletely spliced viral mRNAs
   1717..1957    +  promoter       U6 promoter: RNA polymerase III promoter for human U6 snRNA
   2010..2048    +  misc_RNA       tracrRNA (fragment): trans-activating CRISPR RNA for the Streptococcus pyogenes CRISPR/Cas9 system
   2420..2463    +  misc_RNA       tracrRNA (fragment): trans-activating CRISPR RNA for the Streptococcus pyogenes CRISPR/Cas9 system
   2546..2663    +  misc_feature   cPPT/CTS: central polypurine tract and central termination sequence of HIV-1
   2732..2943    +  promoter       EF-1α core promoter: core promoter for human elongation factor EF-1α
   2996..3712    +  CDS            EGFP: EGFP is a basic (constitutively fluorescent) green fluorescent protein published in 1996, derived from Aequorea victoria. It is reported to be a rapidly-maturing weak dimer with moderate acid sensitivity.
   3785..4204    +  CDS            bsr: BSR_BACCE - Experimental evidence at protein level: Swiss-Prot protein existence level 1. Catalyzes the deamination of the cytosine moiety of the antibiotics blasticidin S, cytomycin and acetylblasticidin S. From Bacillus cereus.
   4228..4816    +  misc_feature   WPRE: woodchuck hepatitis virus posttranscriptional regulatory element
   4867..4886    +  misc_feature   cPPT/CTS (fragment): central polypurine tract and central termination sequence of HIV-1
   4888..5121    +  LTR            3' LTR (ΔU3): self-inactivating 3' long terminal repeat (LTR) from HIV-1
   5199..5320    +  polyA_signal   SV40 poly(A) signal: SV40 polyadenylation signal
   5360..5495    +  rep_origin     SV40 ori: SV40 origin of replication
   5516..5534    -  promoter       T7 promoter: promoter for bacteriophage T7 RNA polymerase
   5542..5697    +  CDS            lacZα (fragment): LacZα fragment of β-galactosidase; lacZ fragment
   5702..6130    +  rep_origin     f1 ori (sequence partly withheld): f1 bacteriophage origin of replication; arrow indicates direction of (+) strand synthesis
   6183..6287    +  promoter       AmpR promoter: bla
   6288..7148    +  CDS            AmpR: β-lactamase; bla; confers resistance to ampicillin, carbenicillin, and related antibiotics
   7319..7907    +  rep_origin     ori: high-copy-number ColE1/pMB1/pBR322/pUC origin of replication
   8090..8182    +  CDS            lacI (fragment): lac repressor; lacI; The lac repressor binds to the lac operator to inhibit transcription in E. coli. This inhibition can be relieved by adding lactose or isopropyl-β-D-thiogalactopyranoside (IPTG).
   8195..8216    +  protein_bind   CAP binding site: CAP binding activates transcription in the presence of cAMP. E. coli catabolite activator protein
   8231..8261    +  promoter       lac promoter: promoter for the E. coli lac operon
   8269..8285    +  protein_bind   lac operator: The lac repressor binds to the lac operator to inhibit transcription in E. coli. This inhibition can be relieved by adding lactose or isopropyl-β-D-thiogalactopyranoside (IPTG). lac repressor encoded by lacI
   8330..8348    +  promoter       T3 promoter: promoter for bacteriophage T3 RNA polymerase
>Addgene plasmid #229448 | sgTAZ-R-1 | addgene full sequence | sequence record 456447 | Addgene NGS Result
TTAATGTAGTCTTATGCAATACTCTTGTAGTCTTGCAACATGGTAACGATGAGTTAGCAACATGCCTTAC
AAGGAGAGAAAAAGCACCGTGCATGCCGATTGGTGGAAGTAAGGTGGTACGATCGTGCCTTATTAGGAAG
GCAACAGACGGGTCTGACATGGATTGGACGAACCACTGAATTGCCGCATTGCAGAGATATTGTATTTAAG
TGCCTAGCTCGATACATAAACGGGTCTCTCTGGTTAGACCAGATCTGAGCCTGGGAGCTCTCTGGCTAAC
TAGGGAACCCACTGCTTAAGCCTCAATAAAGCTTGCCTTGAGTGCTTCAAGTAGTGTGTGCCCGTCTGTT
GTGTGACTCTGGTAACTAGAGATCCCTCAGACCCTTTTAGTCAGTGTGGAAAATCTCTAGCAGTGGCGCC
CGAACAGGGACTTGAAAGCGAAAGGGAAACCAGAGGAGCTCTCTCGACGCAGGACTCGGCTTGCTGAAGC
GCGCACGGCAAGAGGCGAGGGGCGGCGACTGGTGAGTACGCCAAAAATTTTGACTAGCGGAGGCTAGAAG
GAGAGAGATGGGTGCGAGAGCGTCAGTATTAAGCGGGGGAGAATTAGATCGCGATGGGAAAAAATTCGGT
TAAGGCCAGGGGGAAAGAAAAAATATAAATTAAAACATATAGTATGGGCAAGCAGGGAGCTAGAACGATT
CGCAGTTAATCCTGGCCTGTTAGAAACATCAGAAGGCTGTAGACAAATACTGGGACAGCTACAACCATCC
CTTCAGACAGGATCAGAAGAACTTAGATCATTATATAATACAGTAGCAACCCTCTATTGTGTGCATCAAA
GGATAGAGATAAAAGACACCAAGGAAGCTTTAGACAAGATAGAGGAAGAGCAAAACAAAAGTAAGACCAC
CGCACAGCAAGCGGCCGCTGATCTTCAGACCTGGAGGAGGAGATATGAGGGACAATTGGAGAAGTGAATT
ATATAAATATAAAGTAGTAAAAATTGAACCATTAGGAGTAGCACCCACCAAGGCAAAGAGAAGAGTGGTG
CAGAGAGAAAAAAGAGCAGTGGGAATAGGAGCTTTGTTCCTTGGGTTCTTGGGAGCAGCAGGAAGCACTA
TGGGCGCAGCGTCAATGACGCTGACGGTACAGGCCAGACAATTATTGTCTGGTATAGTGCAGCAGCAGAA
CAATTTGCTGAGGGCTATTGAGGCGCAACAGCATCTGTTGCAACTCACAGTCTGGGGCATCAAGCAGCTC
CAGGCAAGAATCCTGGCTGTGGAAAGATACCTAAAGGATCAACAGCTCCTGGGGATTTGGGGTTGCTCTG
GAAAACTCATTTGCACCACTGCTGTGCCTTGGAATGCTAGTTGGAGTAATAAATCTCTGGAACAGATTTG
GAATCACACGACCTGGATGGAGTGGGACAGAGAAATTAACAATTACACAAGCTTAATACACTCCTTAATT
GAAGAATCGCAAAACCAGCAAGAAAAGAATGAACAAGAATTATTGGAATTAGATAAATGGGCAAGTTTGT
GGAATTGGTTTAACATAACAAATTGGCTGTGGTATATAAAATTATTCATAATGATAGTAGGAGGCTTGGT
AGGTTTAAGAATAGTTTTTGCTGTACTTTCTATAGTGAATAGAGTTAGGCAGGGATATTCACCATTATCG
TTTCAGACCCACCTCCCAACCCCGAGGGGACCCAGAGAGGGCCTATTTCCCATGATTCCTTCATATTTGC
ATATACGATACAAGGCTGTTAGAGAGATAATTAGAATTAATTTGACTGTAAACACAAAGATATTAGTACA
AAATACGTGACGTAGAAAGTAATAATTTCTTGGGTAGTTTGCAGTTTTAAAATTATGTTTTAAAATGGAC
TATCATATGCTTACCGTAACTTGAAAGTATTTCGATTTCTTGGCTTTATATATCTTGTGGAAAGGACGAA
ACACCGCCGGCGCCGAGCCGGACTTCGTTTCAGAGCTATGCACAAGAGTGCATAGCAAGTTGAAATAAGG
CTAGTCCGTTATCAACTTTGCTGGAAACAGCAAAGTGGCACCGAGTCGGTGCTTTTTTTGCGTGACCGAG
CTTGTCTGCCCGCGCAGTCCACTAGACAGACGCGCAGAGGTCGGGCGGGCCTAGGGCCAATTTCCCATGG
TTCCCTTCATTTGCATATATGATGTAATAAGGTTATGGAGACTATTAAACTTAGCCCTAATCAAACTATA
TGATGATAATGTGTGTGGTACAAAAGGTCATAACTTATTATATACTTTGAAACTTAAAAAAGGGTTACAG
TTTAGTCACCATAACTGTAAAATTTTTTCTATTCTTAGCTTTATATAGTTCTTGAGAGGCCATGTTTATC
GATCCGAAGCCTAGCTCGTGGGTTTAAGAGCTATGCTGGAAACAGCATAGCAAGTTTAAATAAGGCTAGT
CCGTTATCAACTTTGCTGGAAACAGCAAAGTGGCACCGAGTCGGTGCTTTTTTTGAATTCTAGATCTTGA
GACAAATGGCAGTATTCATCCACAATTTTAAAAGAAAAGGGGGGATTGGGGGGTACAGTGCAGGGGAAAG
AATAGTAGACATAATAGCAACAGACATACAAACTAAAGAATTACAAAAACAAATTACAAAAATTCAAAAT
TTTCGGGTTTATTACAGGGACAGCAGAGATCCACTTTGGCGCCGGCTCGAGTGGCTCCGGTGCCCGTCAG
TGGGCAGAGCGCACATCGCCCACAGTCCCCGAGAAGTTGGGGGGAGGGGTCGGCAATTGAACCGGTGCCT
AGAGAAGGTGGCGCGGGGTAAACTGGGAAAGTGATGTCGTGTACTGGCTCCGCCTTTTTCCCGAGGGTGG
GGGAGAACCGTATATAAGTGCAGTAGTCGCCGTGAACGTTCTTTTTCGCAACGGGTTTGCCGCCAGAACA
CAGGTGTCGTGACGCGGGATCCGCCACCATGGATTACAAAGACGATGACGATAAGATGGTGAGCAAGGGC
GAGGAGCTGTTCACCGGGGTGGTGCCCATCCTGGTCGAGCTGGACGGCGACGTAAACGGCCACAAGTTCA
GCGTGTCCGGCGAGGGCGAGGGCGATGCCACCTACGGCAAGCTGACCCTGAAGTTCATCTGCACCACCGG
CAAGCTGCCCGTGCCCTGGCCCACCCTCGTGACCACCCTGACCTACGGCGTGCAGTGCTTCAGCCGCTAC
CCCGACCACATGAAGCAGCACGACTTCTTCAAGTCCGCCATGCCCGAAGGCTACGTCCAGGAGCGCACCA
TCTTCTTCAAGGACGACGGCAACTACAAGACCCGCGCCGAGGTGAAGTTCGAGGGCGACACCCTGGTGAA
CCGCATCGAGCTGAAGGGCATCGACTTCAAGGAGGACGGCAACATCCTGGGGCACAAGCTGGAGTACAAC
TACAACAGCCACAACGTCTATATCATGGCCGACAAGCAGAAGAACGGCATCAAGGTGAACTTCAAGATCC
GCCACAACATCGAGGACGGCAGCGTGCAGCTCGCCGACCACTACCAGCAGAACACCCCCATCGGCGACGG
CCCCGTGCTGCTGCCCGACAACCACTACCTGAGCACCCAGTCCGCCCTGAGCAAAGACCCCAACGAGAAG
CGCGATCACATGGTCCTGCTGGAGTTCGTGACCGCCGCCGGGATCACTCTCGGCATGGACGAGCTGTACA
AGGCTAGCGGCAGCGGCGCCACCAACTTCAGCCTGCTGAAGCAGGCCGGCGACGTGGAGGAGAACCCCGG
CCCCATGAAGACCTTCAACATCTCTCAGCAGGACCTTGAGCTGGTGGAAGTTGCCACTGAGAAAATCACC
ATGCTCTATGAGGACAACAAGCACCATGTTGGTGCTGCCATCAGGACCAAGACAGGAGAAATCATCTCTG
CTGTCCACATTGAAGCCTACATTGGCAGGGTCACTGTGTGTGCAGAGGCCATTGCCATTGGGTCTGCAGT
CTCCAATGGGCAGAAGGACTTTGACACCATTGTGGCTGTGAGGCACCCCTACAGTGATGAGGTGGACAGG
TCCATCAGAGTGGTGTCCCCCTGTGGCATGTGCAGGGAGCTCATCTCAGACTATGCCCCTGATTGCTTTG
TTCTGATTGAGATGAATGGCAAGCTGGTCAAGACAACCATTGAGGAGCTGATTCCACTGAAATACACCAG
AAACTAAAAGTAGCGCGTTAAGTCGACAATCAACCTCTGGATTACAAAATTTGTGAAAGATTGACTGGTA
TTCTTAACTATGTTGCTCCTTTTACGCTATGTGGATACGCTGCTTTAATGCCTTTGTATCATGCTATTGC
TTCCCGTATGGCTTTCATTTTCTCCTCCTTGTATAAATCCTGGTTGCTGTCTCTTTATGAGGAGTTGTGG
CCCGTTGTCAGGCAACGTGGCGTGGTGTGCACTGTGTTTGCTGACGCAACCCCCACTGGTTGGGGCATTG
CCACCACCTGTCAGCTCCTTTCCGGGACTTTCGCTTTCCCCCTCCCTATTGCCACGGCGGAACTCATCGC
CGCCTGCCTTGCCCGCTGCTGGACAGGGGCTCGGCTGTTGGGCACTGACAATTCCGTGGTGTTGTCGGGG
AAATCATCGTCCTTTCCTTGGCTGCTCGCCTGTGTTGCCACCTGGATTCTGCGCGGGACGTCCTTCTGCT
ACGTCCCTTCGGCCCTCAATCCAGCGGACCTTCCTTCCCGCGGCCTGCTGCCGGCTCTGCGGCCTCTTCC
GCGTCTTCGCCTTCGCCCTCAGACGAGTCGGATCTCCCTTTGGGCCGCCTCCCCGCGTCGACTTTAAGAC
CAATGACTTACAAGGCAGCTGTAGATCTTAGCCACTTTTTAAAAGAAAAGGGGGGACTGGAAGGGCTAAT
TCACTCCCAACGAAGACAAGATCTGCTTTTTGCTTGTACTGGGTCTCTCTGGTTAGACCAGATCTGAGCC
TGGGAGCTCTCTGGCTAACTAGGGAACCCACTGCTTAAGCCTCAATAAAGCTTGCCTTGAGTGCTTCAAG
TAGTGTGTGCCCGTCTGTTGTGTGACTCTGGTAACTAGAGATCCCTCAGACCCTTTTAGTCAGTGTGGAA
AATCTCTAGCAGTACGTATAGTAGTTCATGTCATCTTATTATTCAGTATTTATAACTTGCAAAGAAATGA
ATATCAGAGAGTGAGAGGAACTTGTTTATTGCAGCTTATAATGGTTACAAATAAAGCAATAGCATCACAA
ATTTCACAAATAAAGCATTTTTTTCACTGCATTCTAGTTGTGGTTTGTCCAAACTCATCAATGTATCTTA
TCATGTCTGGCTCTAGCTATCCCGCCCCTAACTCCGCCCATCCCGCCCCTAACTCCGCCCAGTTCCGCCC
ATTCTCCGCCCCATGGCTGACTAATTTTTTTTATTTATGCAGAGGCCGAGGCCGCCTCGGCCTCTGAGCT
ATTCCAGAAGTAGTGAGGAGGCTTTTTTGGAGGCCTAGGGACGTACCCAATTCGCCCTATAGTGAGTCGT
ATTACGCGCGCTCACTGGCCGTCGTTTTACAACGTCGTGACTGGGAAAACCCTGGCGTTACCCAACTTAA
TCGCCTTGCAGCACATCCCCCTTTCGCCAGCTGGCGTAATAGCGAAGAGGCCCGCACCGATCGCCCTTCC
CAACAGTTGCGCAGCCTGAATGGCGAATGGG
[124 nt withheld, positions 5702-5825]
C
[91 nt withheld, positions 5827-5917]
A
[49 nt withheld, positions 5919-5967]
CCTTTGACGTTGGAGTCCACGTTCTTT
[37 nt withheld, positions 5995-6031]
ACCCTATCTCGGTCTATTCTTTTGATTTATAAGGGATTTTGCCGATTTCGGCCTATTGGTTAAAAAATGA
GCTGATTTAACAAAAATTTAACGCGAATTTTAACAAAATATTAACGCTTACAATTTAGGTGGCACTTTTC
GGGGAAATGTGCGCGGAACCCCTATTTGTTTATTTTTCTAAATACATTCAAATATGTATCCGCTCATGAG
ACAATAACCCTGATAAATGCTTCAATAATATTGAAAAAGGAAGAGTATGAGTATTCAACATTTCCGTGTC
GCCCTTATTCCCTTTTTTGCGGCATTTTGCCTTCCTGTTTTTGCTCACCCAGAAACGCTGGTGAAAGTAA
AAGATGCTGAAGATCAGTTGGGTGCACGAGTGGGTTACATCGAACTGGATCTCAACAGCGGTAAGATCCT
TGAGAGTTTTCGCCCCGAAGAACGTTTTCCAATGATGAGCACTTTTAAAGTTCTGCTATGTGGCGCGGTA
TTATCCCGTATTGACGCCGGGCAAGAGCAACTCGGTCGCCGCATACACTATTCTCAGAATGACTTGGTTG
AGTACTCACCAGTCACAGAAAAGCATCTTACGGATGGCATGACAGTAAGAGAATTATGCAGTGCTGCCAT
AACCATGAGTGATAACACTGCGGCCAACTTACTTCTGACAACGATCGGAGGACCGAAGGAGCTAACCGCT
TTTTTGCACAACATGGGGGATCATGTAACTCGCCTTGATCGTTGGGAACCGGAGCTGAATGAAGCCATAC
CAAACGACGAGCGTGACACCACGATGCCTGTAGCAATGGCAACAACGTTGCGCAAACTATTAACTGGCGA
ACTACTTACTCTAGCTTCCCGGCAACAATTAATAGACTGGATGGAGGCGGATAAAGTTGCAGGACCACTT
CTGCGCTCGGCCCTTCCGGCTGGCTGGTTTATTGCTGATAAATCTGGAGCCGGTGAGCGTGGGTCTCGCG
GTATCATTGCAGCACTGGGGCCAGATGGTAAGCCCTCCCGTATCGTAGTTATCTACACGACGGGGAGTCA
GGCAACTATGGATGAACGAAATAGACAGATCGCTGAGATAGGTGCCTCACTGATTAAGCATTGGTAACTG
TCAGACCAAGTTTACTCATATATACTTTAGATTGATTTAAAACTTCATTTTTAATTTAAAAGGATCTAGG
TGAAGATCCTTTTTGATAATCTCATGACCAAAATCCCTTAACGTGAGTTTTCGTTCCACTGAGCGTCAGA
CCCCGTAGAAAAGATCAAAGGATCTTCTTGAGATCCTTTTTTTCTGCGCGTAATCTGCTGCTTGCAAACA
AAAAAACCACCGCTACCAGCGGTGGTTTGTTTGCCGGATCAAGAGCTACCAACTCTTTTTCCGAAGGTAA
CTGGCTTCAGCAGAGCGCAGATACCAAATACTGTTCTTCTAGTGTAGCCGTAGTTAGGCCACCACTTCAA
GAACTCTGTAGCACCGCCTACATACCTCGCTCTGCTAATCCTGTTACCAGTGGCTGCTGCCAGTGGCGAT
AAGTCGTGTCTTACCGGGTTGGACTCAAGACGATAGTTACCGGATAAGGCGCAGCGGTCGGGCTGAACGG
GGGGTTCGTGCACACAGCCCAGCTTGGAGCGAACGACCTACACCGAACTGAGATACCTACAGCGTGAGCT
ATGAGAAAGCGCCACGCTTCCCGAAGGGAGAAAGGCGGACAGGTATCCGGTAAGCGGCAGGGTCGGAACA
GGAGAGCGCACGAGGGAGCTTCCAGGGGGAAACGCCTGGTATCTTTATAGTCCTGTCGGGTTTCGCCACC
TCTGACTTGAGCGTCGATTTTTGTGATGCTCGTCAGGGGGGCGGAGCCTATGGAAAAACGCCAGCAACGC
GGCCTTTTTACGGTTCCTGGCCTTTTGCTGGCCTTTTGCTCACATGTTCTTTCCTGCGTTATCCCCTGAT
TCTGTGGATAACCGTATTACCGCCTTTGAGTGAGCTGATACCGCTCGCCGCAGCCGAACGACCGAGCGCA
GCGAGTCAGTGAGCGAGGAAGCGGAAGAGCGCCCAATACGCAAACCGCCTCTCCCCGCGCGTTGGCCGAT
TCATTAATGCAGCTGGCACGACAGGTTTCCCGACTGGAAAGCGGGCAGTGAGCGCAACGCAATTAATGTG
AGTTAGCTCACTCATTAGGCACCCCAGGCTTTACACTTTATGCTTCCGGCTCGTATGTTGTGTGGAATTG
TGAGCGGATAACAATTTCACACAGGAAACAGCTATGACCATGATTACGCCAAGCGCGCAATTAACCCTCA
CTAAAGGGAACAAAAGCTGGAGCTGCAAGC
